Addgene plasmid #110020: pHH0103_NR1I2_Hormone-recep
Purpose: Protein expression and purification of NR1I2_Hormone-recep
Depositing lab: Sachdev Sidhu. Depositing organization: University of Toronto. Publication: Large-scale survey and database of high affinity ligands for peptide recognition modules. Teyra J, Kelil A, Jain S, Helmy M, Jajodia R, Hooda Y, Gu J, D'Cruz AA, Nicholson SE, Min J, Sudol M, Kim PM, Bader GD, Sidhu SS. Mol Syst Biol. 2020 Dec;16(12):e9310. doi: 10.15252/msb.20199310. PubMed 33438817.
Backbone
  Vector backbone: pHH0103
  Vector type: Bacterial Expression
Growth in bacteria
  Bacterial resistance: Ampicillin, 100 μg/mL
  Growth temperature: 37°C
  Growth strain: DH5alpha
  Copy number: Low Copy
Gene/Insert
  Gene/Insert name: NR1I2_Hormone-recep
  Species: H. sapiens (human)
  Entrez Gene: NR1I2 (a.k.a. BXR, ONR1, PAR, PAR1, PAR2, PARq, PRR, PXR, SAR, SXR)
  Cloning method: Restriction Enzyme; 5′ cloning site Sfi1 (unknown if destroyed); 3′ cloning site Not1 (unknown if destroyed)
Terms and licenses: Academic/Nonprofit Terms; Industry Terms: Not Available to Industry
How to cite: pHH0103_NR1I2_Hormone-recep was a gift from Sachdev Sidhu (Addgene plasmid # 110020 ; http://n2t.net/addgene:110020 ; RRID:Addgene_110020)
