[The description below was written by a language model from this plasmid's Addgene catalogue record and pLannotate feature annotations shown in this document.]
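Description:
pHH0103_NR1I2_Hormone-recep is a 7.4 kb bacterial expression plasmid built on the pHH0103 backbone for producing and purifying the hormone-receptor (ligand-binding) domain of human NR1I2, the xenobiotic-sensing nuclear receptor also known as PXR. It is propagated in E. coli under ampicillin selection (AmpR β-lactamase with its own promoter) and replicates from a ColE1/pBR322-type origin. The catalogue lists it as low copy, and the backbone retains pBR322-derived remnants including the bom region, although the rop gene appears only as fragments interrupted by an f1 phage origin. The f1 ori would in principle allow single-stranded DNA production with helper phage.

The expression cassette is driven by the strong hybrid tac promoter followed by a lac operator, and the plasmid carries its own lacI gene under the up-mutated lacIq promoter, so transcription is tightly repressed until induced with IPTG. The open reading frame begins with a 6xHis tag, followed by Schistosoma japonicum glutathione S-transferase and then an NR1I2 fragment of about 690 bp, which the record says was cloned between SfiI and NotI sites. The resulting His-GST fusion permits affinity purification on either nickel or glutathione resins, with GST often also aiding solubility. An fd phage terminator lies just downstream of the insert. Beyond it are fragments of M13 gene III, along with a tetracycline-resistance fragment, which suggest the backbone descends from a phage-display phagemid; these lie after the terminator and do not appear to be part of the expressed fusion. The plasmid belongs to a large collection of domain constructs used to survey peptide ligands for peptide recognition modules.
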