Features (pLannotate 1.2.2; 21 found; start..end, strand, type, name):
      1..29      +  promoter       tac promoter: strong E. coli promoter; hybrid between the trp and lac UV5 promoters
     37..53      +  protein_bind   lac operator: The lac repressor binds to the lac operator to inhibit transcription in E. coli. This inhibition can be relieved by adding lactose or isopropyl-β-D-thiogalactopyranoside (IPTG). lac repressor encoded by lacI
    138..155     +  CDS            6xHis: 6xHis affinity tag
    171..824     +  CDS            GST26_SCHJA: Experimental evidence at protein level: Swiss-Prot protein existence level 1. GST isoenzymes appear to play a central role in the parasite detoxification system. Other functions are also suspected including a role in increasing the solubility of haematin in the parasite gut. From Schistosoma japonicum (Blood fluke).
    906..1595    +  CDS            NR1I2 (fragment): NR1I2_HUMAN - Also known as PXR. Experimental evidence at protein level: Swiss-Prot protein existence level 1. Nuclear receptor that binds and is activated by variety of endogenous and xenobiotic compounds. Transcription factor that activates the transcription of multiple genes involved in the metabolism and secretion of potentially harmful xenobiotics, drugs and endogenous compounds. Activated by the antibiotic rifampicin and various plant metabolites, such as hyperforin, guggulipid, colupulone, and isoflavones. Response to specific ligands is species-specific. Activated by naturally occurrin
   1611..1658    +  terminator     fd terminator (sequence withheld): central terminator from bacteriophage fd (Otsuka and Kunisawa, 1982)
   1663..1875    +  CDS            M13 gene III (fragment) (sequence partly withheld): pIII; III; minor coat protein
   1890..2360    +  CDS            M13 gene III (fragment) (sequence partly withheld): pIII; III; minor coat protein
   2382..2452    +  CDS            TcR (fragment): tetracycline efflux protein; tet; confers resistance to tetracycline
   2694..3074    -  CDS            YPB1_ECOLX: Protein predicted: Swiss-Prot protein existence level 4. From Escherichia coli.
   3091..3242    +  CDS            rop (fragment): Rop protein, which maintains plasmids at low copy number; rop
   3278..3706    -  rep_origin     f1 ori (sequence partly withheld): f1 bacteriophage origin of replication; arrow indicates direction of (+) strand synthesis
   3715..3754    +  CDS            rop (fragment): Rop protein, which maintains plasmids at low copy number; rop
   3856..3996    +  misc_feature   bom: basis of mobility region from pBR322
   4182..4769    -  rep_origin     ori: high-copy-number ColE1/pMB1/pBR322/pUC origin of replication
   4940..5800    -  CDS            AmpR: β-lactamase; bla; confers resistance to ampicillin, carbenicillin, and related antibiotics
   5801..5905    -  promoter       AmpR promoter: bla
   6014..6091    +  promoter       lacIq promoter: lacI (mutant); In the lacIq allele, a single base change in the promoter boosts expression of the lacI gene about 10-fold.
   6092..7174    +  CDS            lacI: lac repressor; lacI; The lac repressor binds to the lac operator to inhibit transcription in E. coli. This inhibition can be relieved by adding lactose or isopropyl-β-D-thiogalactopyranoside (IPTG).
   7187..7208    +  protein_bind   CAP binding site: CAP binding activates transcription in the presence of cAMP. E. coli catabolite activator protein
   7227..7244    +  promoter       tet promoter (fragment): E. coli promoter for tetracycline efflux protein gene
>Addgene plasmid #110020 | pHH0103_NR1I2_Hormone-recep | addgene full sequence | sequence record 215930 | Addgene NGS Result
TTGACAATTAATCATCGGCTCGTATAATGTGTGGAATTGTGAGCGGATAACAATTTCACACAGGAAACAG
CCAGTCCGTTTAGGTGTTTTCACGAGCACTTCACCAACAAGGACCATAGATTATGAAAATCGAAGAACAC
CATCACCATCACCATTCCAGCGGTAAGCTTATGTCCCCTATACTAGGTTATTGGAAAATTAAGGGCCTTG
TGCAACCCACTCGACTTCTTTTGGAATATCTTGAAGAAAAATATGAAGAGCATTTGTATGAGCGCGATGA
AGGTGATAAATGGCGAAACAAAAAGTTTGAATTGGGTTTGGAGTTTCCCAATCTTCCTTATTATATTGAT
GGTGATGTTAAATTAACACAGTCTATGGCCATCATACGTTATATAGCTGACAAGCACAACATGTTGGGTG
GTTGTCCAAAAGAGCGTGCAGAGATTTCAATGCTTGAAGGAGCGGTTTTGGATATTAGATACGGTGTTTC
GAGAATTGCATATAGTAAAGACTTTGAAACTCTCAAAGTTGATTTTCTTAGCAAGCTACCTGAAATGCTG
AAAATGTTCGAAGATCGTTTATGTCATAAAACATATTTAAATGGTGATCATGTAACCCATCCTGACTTCA
TGTTGTATGACGCTCTTGATGTTGTTTTATACATGGACCCAATGTGCCTGGATGCGTTCCCAAAATTAGT
TTGTTTTAAAAAACGTATTGAAGCTATCCCACAAATTGATAAGTACTTGAAATCCAGCAAGTATATAGCA
TGGCCTTTGCAGGGCTGGCAAGCCACGTTTGGTGGTGGCGACCATCCTCCAAAATCGGATCTGGAAGTTC
TGTTCCAGGGGCCCCTGTCCAGCGGTCTGGTTCCGCGTGGTTCCGGTACCGCGGCCCAGCCGGCCGATCT
GTGCAGTCTGAAAGTCTCCCTGCAGCTGCGTGGCGAAGATGGTAGTGTGTGGAACTATAAACCGCCGGCG
GACAGCGGCGGTAAAGAAATTTTTAGCCTGCTGCCGCATATGGCCGACATGTCCACCTATATGTTTAAAG
GCATTATCTCATTCGCAAAAGTGATCTCGTACTTTCGCGATCTGCCGATTGAAGACCAAATCAGCCTGCT
GAAGGGTGCGGCCTTCGAACTGTGTCAGCTGCGTTTTAACACCGTTTTCAATGCTGAAACCGGCACGTGG
GAATGCGGTCGCCTGTCTTATTGTCTGGAAGATACGGCGGGCGGTTTTCAGCAACTGCTGCTGGAACCGA
TGCTGAAATTCCATTACATGCTGAAAAAACTGCAACTGCACGAAGAAGAATACGTTCTGATGCAGGCCAT
TAGCCTGTTTTCTCCGGATCGTCCGGGTGTCCTGCAGCATCGTGTGGTTGACCAGCTGCAAGAACAGTTC
GCAATTACCCTGAAATCATACATCGAATGCAACCGTCCGCAGCCGGCACACCGCTTTCTGTTCCTGAAAA
TTATGGCTATGCTGACCGAACTGCGTTCGATCAATGCGCAACATACGCAGCGTCTGCTGCGCATTCAAGA
TATCCACCCGTTTGCGACCCCGCTGATGCAGGAACTGTTCGGCATCACGGGTTCAGCGGCCGCATA
[142 nt withheld, positions 1607-1748]
C
[98 nt withheld, positions 1750-1847]
AGTTTGTACTGGTGACGAAACTCAGTGTCTAGCTAGAGTGGC
[149 nt withheld, positions 1890-2038]
T
[41 nt withheld, positions 2040-2080]
T
[62 nt withheld, positions 2082-2143]
A
[35 nt withheld, positions 2145-2179]
CCTCCCTCAATCGGTTGAATGTCGCCCTTTTGTCTTTGGCGCTGGTAAACCATATGAA
[86 nt withheld, positions 2238-2323]
T
[54 nt withheld, positions 2325-2378]
CTAGCGCCGCCCTATACCTTGTCTGCCTCCCCGCGTTGCGTCGCGGTGCATGGAGCCGGGCCACCTCGAC
CTGAATGGAAGCCGGCGGCACCTCGCTAACGGATTCACCACTCCAAGAATTGGAGCCAATCAATTCTTGC
GGAGAACTGTGAATGCGCAAACCAACCCTTGGCAGAACATATCCATCGCGTCCGCCATCTCCAGCAGCCG
CACGCGGCGCATCTCGGGCAGCGTTGGGTCCTGGCCACGGGTGCGCATGATCGTGCTCCTGTCGTTGAGG
ACCCGGCTAGGCTGGCGGGGTTGCCTTACTGGTTAGCAGAATGAATCACCGATACGCGAGCGAACGTGAA
GCGACTGCTGCTGCAAAACGTCTGCGACCTGAGCAACAACATGAATGGTCTTCGGTTTCCGTGTTTCGTA
AAGTCTGGAAACGCGGAAGTCAGCGCCCTGCACCATTATGTTCCGGATCTGCATCGCAGGATGCTGCTGG
CTACCCTGTGGAACACCTACATCTGTATTAACGAAGCGCTGGCATTGACCCTGAGTGATTTTTCTCTGGT
CCCGCCGCATCCATACCGCCAGTTGTTTACCCTCACAACGTTCCAGTAACCGGGCATGTTCATCATCAGT
AACCCGTATCGTGAGCATCCTCTCTCGTTTCATCGGTATCATTACCCCCATGAACAGAAATCCCCCTTAC
ACGGAGGCATCAGTGACCAAACAGGAAAAAACCGCCCTTAACATGGCCCGCTTTATCAGAAGCCAGACAT
TAACGCTTCTGGAGAAACTCAACGAGCTGGACGCGGATGAACAGGCAGACATCTGTGAATCGCTTCACGA
CCACGCTGATGAGCTTTACCGCAGGATCCGCGAAATTGTAAGCGTTAATATTTTGTTAAAATTCGCGTTA
AATTTTTGTTAAATCAGCTCATTTTTTAACCAATAGGCCGAAATCGGCAAAATCCCTTATAAATCAAAAG
AATAGACCGAGATAGGGT
[37 nt withheld, positions 3377-3413]
AAAGAACGTGGACTCCAACGTCAAAGG
[49 nt withheld, positions 3441-3489]
T
[91 nt withheld, positions 3491-3581]
G
[124 nt withheld, positions 3583-3706]
CGCGGATCCTGCCTCGCGCGTTTCGGTGATGACGGTGAAAACCTCTGACACATGCAGCTCCCGGAGACGG
TCACAGCTTGTCTGTAAGCGGATGCCGGGAGCAGACAAGCCCGTCAGGGCGCGTCAGCGGGTGTTGGCGG
GTGTCGGGGCGCAGCCATGACCCAGTCACGTAGCGATAGCGGAGTGTATACTGGCTTAACTATGCGGCAT
CAGAGCAGATTGTACTGAGAGTGCACCATATGCGGTGTGAAATACCGCACAGATGCGTAAGGAGAAAATA
CCGCATCAGGCGCTCTTCCGCTTCCTCGCTCACTGACTCGCTGCGCTCGGTCGTTCGGCTGCGGCGAGCG
GTATCAGCTCACTCAAAGGCGGTAATACGGTTATCCACAGAATCAGGGGATAACGCAGGAAAGAACATGT
GAGCAAAAGGCCAGCAAAAGGCCAGGAACCGTAAAAAGGCCGCGTTGCTGGCGTTTTTCCATAGGCTCCG
CCCCCCTGACGAGCATCACAAAAATCGACGCTCAAGTCAGAGGTGGCGAAACCCGACAGGACTATAAAGA
TACCAGGGTTTCCCCCTGGAAGCTCCCTCGTGCGCTCTCCTGTTCCGACCCTGCCGCTTACCGGATACCT
GTCCGCCTTTCTCCCTTCGGGAAGCGTGGCGCTTTCTCATAGCTCACGCTGTAGGTATCTCAGTTCGGTG
TAGGTCGTTCGCTCCAAGCTGGGCTGTGTGCACGAACCCCCCGTTCAGCCCGACCGCTGCGCCTTATCCG
GTAACTATCGTCTTGAGTCCAACCCGGTAAGACACGACTTATCGCCACTGGCAGCAGCCACTGGTAACAG
GATTAGCAGAGCGAGGTATGTAGGCGGTGCTACAGAGTTCTTGAAGTGGTGGCCTAACTACGGCTACACT
AGAAGGACAGTATTTGGTATCTGCGCTCTGCTGAAGCCAGTTACCTTCGGAAAAAGAGTTGGTAGCTCTT
GATCCGGCAAACAAACCACCGCTGGTAGCGGTGGTTTTTTTGTTTGCAAGCAGCAGATTACGCGCAGAAA
AAAAGGATCTCAAGAAGATCCTTTGATCTTTTCTACGGGGTCTGACGCTCAGTGGAACGAAAACTCACGT
TAAGGGATTTTGGTCATGAGATTATCAAAAAGGATCTTCACCTAGATCCTTTTAAATTAAAAATGAAGTT
TTAAATCAATCTAAAGTATATATGAGTAAACTTGGTCTGACAGTTACCAATGCTTAATCAGTGAGGCACC
TATCTCAGCGATCTGTCTATTTCGTTCATCCATAGTTGCCTGACTCCCCGTCGTGTAGATAACTACGATA
CGGGAGGGCTTACCATCTGGCCCCAGTGCTGCAATGATACCGCGAGACCCACGCTCACCGGCTCCAGATT
TATCAGCAATAAACCAGCCAGCCGGAAGGGCCGAGCGCAGAAGTGGTCCTGCAACTTTATCCGCCTCCAT
CCAGTCTATTAATTGTTGCCGGGAAGCTAGAGTAAGTAGTTCGCCAGTTAATAGTTTGCGCAACGTTGTT
GCCATTGCTGCAGGCATCGTGGTGTCACGCTCGTCGTTTGGTATGGCTTCATTCAGCTCCGGTTCCCAAC
GATCAAGGCGAGTTACATGATCCCCCATGTTGTGCAAAAAAGCGGTTAGCTCCTTCGGTCCTCCGATCGT
TGTCAGAAGTAAGTTGGCCGCAGTGTTATCACTCATGGTTATGGCAGCACTGCATAATTCTCTTACTGTC
ATGCCATCCGTAAGATGCTTTTCTGTGACTGGTGAGTACTCAACCAAGTCATTCTGAGAATAGTGTATGC
GGCGACCGAGTTGCTCTTGCCCGGCGTCAACACGGGATAATACCGCGCCACATAGCAGAACTTTAAAAGT
GCTCATCATTGGAAAACGTTCTTCGGGGCGAAAACTCTCAAGGATCTTACCGCTGTTGAGATCCAGTTCG
ATGTAACCCACTCGTGCACCCAACTGATCTTCAGCATCTTTTACTTTCACCAGCGTTTCTGGGTGAGCAA
AAACAGGAAGGCAAAATGCCGCAAAAAAGGGAATAAGGGCGACACGGAAATGTTGAATACTCATACTCTT
CCTTTTTCAATATTATTGAAGCATTTATCAGGGTTATTGTCTCATGAGCGGATACATATTTGAATGTATT
TAGAAAAATAAACAAATAGGGGTTCCGCGCACATTTCCCCGAAAAGTGCCACCTGACGTCTAAGAAACCA
TTATTATCATGACATTAACCTATAAAAATAGGCGTATCACGAGGCCCTTTCGTCTTCAAGAATTCCCGAC
ACCATCGAATGGTGCAAAACCTTTCGCGGTATGGCATGATAGCGCCCGGAAGAGAGTCAATTCAGGGTGG
TGAATGTGAAACCAGTAACGTTATACGATGTCGCAGAGTATGCCGGTGTCTCTTATCAGACCGTTTCCCG
CGTGGTGAACCAGGCCAGCCACGTTTCTGCGAAAACGCGGGAAAAAGTGGAAGCGGCGATGGCGGAGCTG
AATTACATTCCCAACCGCGTGGCACAACAACTGGCGGGCAAACAGTCGTTGCTGATTGGCGTTGCCACCT
CCAGTCTGGCCCTGCACGCGCCGTCGCAAATTGTCGCGGCGATTAAATCTCGCGCCGATCAACTGGGTGC
CAGCGTGGTGGTGTCGATGGTAGAACGAAGCGGCGTCGAAGCCTGTAAAGCGGCGGTGCACAATCTTCTC
GCGCAACGCGTCAGTGGGCTGATCATTAACTATCCGCTGGATGACCAGGATGCCATTGCTGTGGAAGCTG
CCTGCACTAATGTTCCGGCGTTATTTCTTGATGTCTCTGACCAGACACCCATCAACAGTATTATTTTCTC
CCATGAAGACGGTACGCGACTGGGCGTGGAGCATCTGGTCGCATTGGGTCACCAGCAAATCGCGCTGTTA
GCGGGCCCATTAAGTTCTGTCTCGGCGCGTCTGCGTCTGGCTGGCTGGCATAAATATCTCACTCGCAATC
AAATTCAGCCGATAGCGGAACGGGAAGGCGACTGGAGTGCCATGTCCGGTTTTCAACAAACCATGCAAAT
GCTGAATGAGGGCATCGTTCCCACTGCGATGCTGGTTGCCAACGATCAGATGGCGCTGGGCGCAATGCGC
GCCATTACCGAGTCCGGGCTGCGCGTTGGTGCGGATATCTCGGTAGTGGGATACGACGATACCGAAGACA
GCTCATGTTATATCCCGCCGTTAACCACCATCAAACAGGATTTTCGCCTGCTGGGGCAAACCAGCGTGGA
CCGCTTGCTGCAACTCTCTCAGGGCCAGGCGGTGAAGGGCAATCAGCTGTTGCCCGTCTCACTGGTGAAA
AGAAAAACCACCCTGGCGCCCAATACGCAAACCGCCTCTCCCCGCGCGTTGGCCGATTCATTAATGCAGC
TGGCACGACAGGTTTCCCGACTGGAAAGCGGGCAGTGAGCGCAACGCAATTAATGTAAGTTAGCTCACTC
ATTAGGCACAATTCTCATGTTTGACAGCTTATCATCGACTGCACGGTGCACCAATGCTTCTGGCGTCAGG
CAGCCATCGGAAGCTGTGGTATGGCTGTGCAGGTCGTAAATCACTGCATAATTCGTGTCGCTCAAGGCGC
ACTCCCGTTCTGGATAATGTTTTTTGCGCCGACATCATAACGGTTCTGGCAAATATTCTGAAATGAGCTG
