>Addgene plasmid #110020 | pHH0103_NR1I2_Hormone-recep | depositor partial sequence | sequence record 206972 | pHH0103_NR1I2_Hormone-recep sequence 711 bps
GGCCCAGCCGGCCGATCTGTGCAGTCTGAAAGTCTCCCTGCAGCTGCGTGGCGAAGATGGTAGTGTGTGG
AACTATAAACCGCCGGCGGACAGCGGCGGTAAAGAAATTTTTAGCCTGCTGCCGCATATGGCCGACATGT
CCACCTATATGTTTAAAGGCATTATCTCATTCGCAAAAGTGATCTCGTACTTTCGCGATCTGCCGATTGA
AGACCAAATCAGCCTGCTGAAGGGTGCGGCCTTCGAACTGTGTCAGCTGCGTTTTAACACCGTTTTCAAT
GCTGAAACCGGCACGTGGGAATGCGGTCGCCTGTCTTATTGTCTGGAAGATACGGCGGGCGGTTTTCAGC
AACTGCTGCTGGAACCGATGCTGAAATTCCATTACATGCTGAAAAAACTGCAACTGCACGAAGAAGAATA
CGTTCTGATGCAGGCCATTAGCCTGTTTTCTCCGGATCGTCCGGGTGTCCTGCAGCATCGTGTGGTTGAC
CAGCTGCAAGAACAGTTCGCAATTACCCTGAAATCATACATCGAATGCAACCGTCCGCAGCCGGCACACC
GCTTTCTGTTCCTGAAAATTATGGCTATGCTGACCGAACTGCGTTCGATCAATGCGCAACATACGCAGCG
TCTGCTGCGCATTCAAGATATCCACCCGTTTGCGACCCCGCTGATGCAGGAACTGTTCGGCATCACGGGT
TCAGCGGCCGC
